>Addgene plasmid #149532 | pGBW-m4136460 | addgene full sequence | sequence record 313668 | Addgene NGS Result
TAATACGACTCACTATAGGGGAATTGTGAGCGGATAACAATTCCCCTCTAGAAATAATTTTGTTTAACTT
TAAGAAGGAGACTCTTCTATGCACCATCATCACCATCATGGTGGTTCTGGTAAAATCGAAGAAGGTAAAC
TGGTAATCTGGATTAACGGCGATAAAGGCTATAACGGTCTCGCTGAAGTCGGTAAGAAATTCGAGAAAGA
TACCGGAATTAAAGTCACCGTTGAGCATCCGGATAAACTGGAAGAGAAATTCCCACAGGTTGCGGCAACT
GGCGATGGCCCTGACATTATCTTCTGGGCACACGACCGCTTTGGTGGCTACGCTCAATCTGGCCTGTTGG
CTGAAATCACCCCGGACAAAGCGTTCCAGGACAAGCTGTATCCGTTTACCTGGGATGCCGTACGTTACAA
CGGCAAGCTGATTGCTTACCCGATCGCTGTTGAAGCGTTATCGCTGATTTATAACAAAGATCTGCTGCCG
AACCCGCCAAAAACCTGGGAAGAGATCCCGGCGCTGGATAAAGAACTGAAAGCGAAAGGTAAGAGCGCGC
TGATGTTCAACCTGCAAGAACCGTACTTCACCTGGCCGCTGATTGCTGCTGACGGGGGTTATGCGTTCAA
GTATGAAAACGGCAAGTACGACATTAAAGACGTGGGCGTGGATAACGCTGGCGCGAAAGCGGGTCTGACC
TTCCTGGTTGACCTGATTAAAAACAAACACATGAATGCAGACACCGATTACTCCATCGCAGAAGCTGCCT
TTAATAAAGGCGAAACAGCGATGACCATCAACGGCCCGTGGGCATGGTCCAACATCGACACCAGCAAAGT
GAATTATGGTGTAACGGTACTGCCGACCTTCAAGGGTCAACCATCCAAACCGTTCGTTGGCGTGCTGAGC
GCAGGTATTAACGCCGCCAGTCCGAACAAAGAGCTGGCGAAAGAGTTCCTCGAAAACTATCTGCTGACTG
ATGAAGGTCTGGAAGCGGTTAATAAAGACAAACCGCTGGGTGCCGTAGCGCTGAAGTCTTACGAGGAAGA
GTTGGCGAAAGATCCACGTATTGCCGCCACCATGGAAAACGCCCAGAAAGGTGAAATCATGCCGAACATC
CCGCAGATGTCCGCTTTCTGGTATGCCGTGCGTACTGCGGTGATCAACGCCGCCAGCGGTCGTCAGACTG
TCGATGAAGCCCTGAAAGACGCGCAGACTGGTGGTTCTGGTGAGAACCTGTACTTTCAAAGCTATAGTTT
TGTATCAGAGGAAACGGGGACACTTATTGTCAATAGCGTGTTGCTGTTCCTAGCTTTCGTTGTTTTTCTG
CTCGTGACCTTAGCGATCCTGACTGCCTTGCGTCTGTGTGCATACTGCTGCAACATCGTTAACGTATCCC
TGGTAAAGCCGTCTTTCTACGTGTATTCGCGCGTTAAAAACCTCAACAGCTCTAGGGTTCCCGACCTGCT
TGTTTAAAGAGAATATAAAAAGCCAGATTATTAATCCGGCTTTTTTATTATTTAGGTTCTGTTAAGTAAC
TGAACCCAATGTCGTTAGTGACGCTTACCTCTTAAGAGGTCACTGACCTAACAGCTTGACTCCAGCGTAA
CTGGACTGCAATCAACTCAAAAGCCTCCGACCGGAGGCTTTTGACTTGATCGGCACGTAAGAGGTTCCAA
CTTTCACCATAATGAAATAAGATCACTACCGGGCGTATTTTTTGAGTTATCGAGATTTTCAGGAGCTAAG
GAAGCTAAAATGAGTATTCAACATTTCCGTGTCGCCCTTATTCCCTTTTTTGCGGCATTTTGCCTTCCTG
TTTTTGCTCACCCAGAAACGCTGGTGAAAGTAAAAGATGCTGAAGATCAGTTGGGTGCACGAGTGGGTTA
CATCGAACTGGATCTCAACAGCGGTAAGATCCTTGAGAGTTTACGCCCCGAAGAACGTTTTCCAATGATG
AGCACTTTTAAAGTTCTGCTATGTGGCGCGGTATTATCCCGTATTGACGCCGGGCAAGAGCAACTCGGTC
GCCGCATACACTATTCTCAGAATGACTTGGTTGAGTACTCACCAGTCACAGAAAAGCATCTCACGGATGG
CATGACAGTAAGAGAATTATGCAGTGCTGCCATAACCATGAGTGATAACACTGCGGCCAACTTACTTCTG
GCAACGATCGGAGGACCGAAGGAGCTAACCGCTTTTTTGCACAACATGGGGGATCATGTAACTCGCCTTG
ATCGTTGGGAACCGGAGCTGAATGAAGCCATACCAAACGACGAGCGTGACACCACGATGCCTGTAGCAAT
GGCAACAACGTTGCGCAAACTATTAACTGGCGAACTACTTACTCTAGCTTCCCGGCAACAATTAATAGAC
TGGATGGAGGCGGATAAAGTTGCAGGATCACTTCTGCGCTCGGCCCTCCCGGCTGGCTGGTTTATTGCTG
ATAAATCTGGAGCCGGTGAGCGTGGGTCTCGCGGTATCATTGCAGCACTGGGGCCAGATGGTAAGCCCTC
CCGCATCGTAGTTATCTACACGACGGGGAGTCAGGCAACTATGGATGAACGAAATAGACAGATCGCTGAG
ATAGGTGCCTCACTGATTAAGCATTGGTAAGTGACCAAACAGGAAAAAACCGCCCTTAACATGGCCCGCT
TTATCAGAAGCCAGACATTAACGCTTCTGGAGAAACTCAACGAGCTGGACGCGGATGAACAGGCAGACAT
CTGTGAATCGCTTCACGACCACGCTGATGAGCTTTACCGCAGCTGCCTCGCGCGTTTCGGTGATGACGGT
GAAAACCTCTGATGAGGGCCCAAATGTAATCACCTGGCTCACCTTCGGGTGGGCCTTTCTGCGTTGCTGG
CGTTTTTCCATAGGCTCCGCCCCCCTGACGAGCATCACAAAAATCGATGCTCAAGTCAGAGGTGGCGAAA
CCCGACAGGACTATAAAGATACCAGGCGTTTCCCCCTGGAAGCTCCCTCGTGCGCTCTCCTGTTCCGACC
CTGCCGCTTACCGGATACCTGTCCGCCTTTCTCCCTTCGGGAAGCGTGGCGCTTTCTCATAGCTCACGCT
GTAGGTATCTCAGTTCGGTGTAGGTCGTTCGCTCCAAGCTGGGCTGTGTGCACGAACCCCCCGTTCAGCC
CGACCGCTGCGCCTTATCCGGTAACTATCGTCTTGAGTCCAACCCGGTAAGACACGACTTATCGCCACTG
GCAGCAGCCACTGGTAACAGGATTAGCAGAGCGAGGTATGTAGGCGGTGCTACAGAGTTCTTGAAGTGGT
GGCCTAACTACGGCTACACTAGAAGAACAGTATTTGGTATCTGCGCTCTGCTGAAGCCAGTTACCTCGGA
AAAAGAGTTGGTAGCTCTTGATCCGGCAAACAAACCACCGCTGGTAGCGGTGGTCTTTTTGTTTGCAAGC
AGCAGATTACGCGCAGAAAAAAAGGATCTCAAGAAGATCCTTTGATTTTCTACCGAAGAAAGGCCCACCC
GTGAAGGTGAGCCAGTGACTTTCTGCTATGGAGGTCAGGTATGATTTAAATGGTCAGTGCGGCGCGCCAA
CAAAAAACCCCTAGCCCCCCGTTTTATATCACTGCCCGCTTTCCAGTCGGGAAACCTGTCGTGCCAGCTG
CATTAATGAATCGGCCAACGCGCGGGGAGAGGCGGTTTGCGTATTGGGCGCCAGGGTGGTTTTTCTTTTC
ACCAGTGAGACTGGCAACAGCTGATTGCCCTTCACCGCCTGGCCCTGAGAGAGTTGCAGCAAGCGGTCCA
CGCTGGTTTGCCCCAGCAGGCGAAAATCCTGTTTGATGGTGGTTAACGGCGGGATATAACATGAGCTATC
TTCGGTATCGTCGTATCCCACTACCGAGATATCCGCACCAACGCGCAGCCCGGACTCGGTAATGGCGCGC
ATTGCGCCCAGCGCCATCTGATCGTTGGCAACCAGCATCGCAGTGGGAACGATGCCCTCATTCAGCATTT
GCATGGTTTGTTGAAAACCGGACATGGCACTCCAGTCGCCTTCCCGTTCCGCTATCGGCTGAATTTGATT
GCGAGTGAGATATTTATGCCAGCCAGCCAGACGCAGACGCGCCGAGACAGAACTTAATGGGCCCGCTAAC
AGCGCGATTTGCTGGTGACCCAATGCGACCAGATGCTCCACGCCCAGTCGCGTACCGTCCTCATGGGAGA
AAATAATACTGTTGATGGGTGTCTGGTCAGAGACATCAAGAAATAACGCCGGAACATTAGTGCAGGCAGC
TTCCACAGCAATGGCATCCTGGTCATCCAGCGGATAGTTAATGATCAGCCCACTGACGCGTTGCGCGAGA
AGATTGTGCACCGCCGCTTTACAGGCTTCGACGCCGCTTCGTTCTACCATCGACACCACCACGCTGGCAC
CCAGTTGATCGGCGCGAGATTTAATCGCCGCGACAATTTGCGACGGCGCGTGCAGGGCCAGACTGGAGGT
GGCAACGCCAATCAGCAACGACTGTTTGCCCGCCAGTTGTTGTGCCACGCGGTTGGGAATGTAATTCAGC
TCCGCCATCGCCGCTTCCACTTTTTCCCGCGTTTTCGCAGAAACGTGGCTGGCCTGGTTCACCACGCGGG
AAACGGTCTGATAAGAGACACCGGCATACTCTGCGACATCGTATAACGTTACTGGTTTCATATTCACCAC
CCTGAATTGACTGTCTTCCGGGCGCTATCATGCCATACCGCGAAAGGTTTTGCGCCATTCGATACTAGTA
GCGGCCGGATGGATCTCGATCCCGCGAAAT
Features (pLannotate 1.2.2; 14 found; start..end, strand, type, name):
      1..19      +  promoter       T7 promoter: promoter for bacteriophage T7 RNA polymerase
     20..44      +  protein_bind   lac operator: The lac repressor binds to the lac operator to inhibit transcription in E. coli. This inhibition can be relieved by adding lactose or isopropyl-β-D-thiogalactopyranoside (IPTG). lac repressor encoded by lacI
     59..81      +  RBS            RBS: efficient ribosome binding site from bacteriophage T7 gene 10 (Olins and Rangwala, 1989)
    122..1219    +  CDS            MBP: maltose binding protein from E. coli; malE (mutated); This version of the gene does not encode a signal sequence, so MBP will remain in the cytosol.
   1253..1474    +  CDS            E: VEMP_SARS2 - Experimental evidence at protein level: Swiss-Prot protein existence level 1. Plays a central role in virus morphogenesis and assembly. Acts as a viroporin and self-assembles in host membranes forming pentameric protein-lipid pores that allow ion transport. Also plays a role in the induction of apoptosis (By similarity). Regulates the localization of S protein at cis-Golgi, the place of virus budding (PubMed:33229438). May act by slowing down the cell secretory pathway (PubMed:33229438). May interfere with tight-junction stability by interacting with host MPP5. This would result i
   1627..1656    +  terminator     tonB terminator (fragment): bidirectional E. coli tonB-P14 transcription terminator
   1657..1759    +  promoter       cat promoter: promoter of the E. coli cat gene encoding chloramphenicol acetyltransferase
   1760..2620    +  CDS            AmpR: β-lactamase; bla; confers resistance to ampicillin, carbenicillin, and related antibiotics
   2621..2812    +  CDS            rop: Rop protein, which maintains plasmids at low copy number; rop
   2836..2863    +  terminator     T7Te terminator: phage T7 early transcription terminator
   2875..3462    -  rep_origin     ori: high-copy-number ColE1/pMB1/pBR322/pUC origin of replication
   3484..3513    -  terminator     T3Te terminator: phage T3 early transcription terminator
   3602..4681    -  CDS            lacI: LACI_ECOLI - Experimental evidence at protein level: Swiss-Prot protein existence level 1. Repressor of the lactose operon. Binds allolactose as an inducer. From Escherichia coli (strain K12).
   4682..4753    -  promoter       lacI promoter (fragment): lacI
