[The description below was written by a language model from this plasmid's Addgene catalogue record and pLannotate feature annotations shown in this document.]
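Description:
pGBW-m4136460 is a bacterial expression plasmid built on the pG9m-2 lacIQ ampR backbone for producing the wild-type SARS-CoV-2 envelope (E) protein in E. coli. The sequenced record is about 4.8 kb. The plasmid replicates from a ColE1/pMB1-family origin and also carries the rop gene, which holds copy number down, in line with the catalogue's low-copy designation. Selection is by ampicillin through a β-lactamase gene that the annotation places directly downstream of a cat promoter. Several short terminators (a tonB fragment, T7Te and T3Te) insulate the expression, maintenance and repressor units from one another.

The expression cassette starts with a T7 promoter immediately followed by a lac operator and the T7 gene 10 ribosome binding site. Transcription therefore requires a host supplying T7 RNA polymerase and is held off by the Lac repressor until an inducer such as IPTG is added. The plasmid provides that repressor itself from a lacI gene on the opposite strand, described by the backbone name as the lacIQ variant. The open reading frame encodes an N-terminal 6xHis tag, a GGSG linker, maltose binding protein lacking its signal sequence (so it stays cytosolic), a second GGSG linker and a TEV protease cleavage site, followed by the small E coding sequence of roughly 220 bp.

E is a small membrane viroporin involved in virus assembly. The His tag allows affinity purification, the MBP fusion would be expected to aid solubility and can also serve as an affinity handle, and TEV cleavage releases E from both. The record gives no further application beyond bacterial expression of the protein.
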