Addgene plasmid #149532: pGBW-m4136460
Purpose: Bacterial expression plasmid for SARS-CoV-2 E (envelope)
Depositing lab: Ginkgo Bioworks & Benjie Chen. Depositing organization: Ginkgo Bioworks.
Backbone
  Vector backbone: pG9m-2 lacIQ ampR
  Backbone size w/o insert (bp): 3177
  Vector type: Bacterial Expression
Growth in bacteria
  Bacterial resistance: Ampicillin, 100 μg/mL
  Growth temperature: 37°C
  Growth strain: DH5alpha
  Copy number: Low Copy
Gene/Insert
  Gene/Insert name: SARS-CoV-2 E (envelope) (alt names: envelope protein; E protein)
  Species: Escherichia coli str. K-12 substr. MG1655; Severe acute respiratory syndrome coronavirus 2
  Insert size (bp): 221
  Mutation: wt
  Entrez Gene: E (a.k.a. GU280_gp04)
  Promoter: Promoter | pT7 ; Operator | lacO ; RBS | T7_rbs ; Start Codon | ATG
  Tag / fusion protein: 6xHIS;Linker_GGSG;MBP;Linker_GGSG;Cleavable TEV (N terminal on backbone)
  Cloning method: Unknown
Resource information
  A portion of this plasmid was derived from a plasmid made by: GinkgoBioworks
Depositor comments: NCBI reference sequence: YP_009724392.1
How to cite: pGBW-m4136460 was a gift from Ginkgo Bioworks & Benjie Chen (Addgene plasmid # 149532 ; http://n2t.net/addgene:149532 ; RRID:Addgene_149532)
